>Addgene plasmid #177925 | p2B-56 | addgene full sequence | sequence record 349995 | Addgene NGS Result
TCGCGCGTTTCGGTGATGACGGTGAAAACCTCTGACACATGCAGCTCCCGGAGACGGTCACAGCTTGTCT
GTAAGCGGATGCCGGGAGCAGACAAGCCCGTCAGGGCGCGTCAGCGGGTGTTGGCGGGTGTCGGGGCTGG
CTTAACTATGCGGCATCAGAGCAGATTGTACTGAGAGTGCACCATACCACCTTTTCAATTCATCATTTTT
TTTTTATTCTTTTTTTTGATTTCGGTTTCCTTGAAATTTTTTTGATTCGGTAATCTCCGAACAGAAGGAA
GAACGAAGGAAGGAGCACAGACTTAGATTGGTATATATACGCATATGTAGTGTTGAAGAAACATGAAATT
GCCCAGTATTCTTAACCCAACTGCACAGAACAAAAACCTGCAGGAAACGAAGATAAATCATGTCGAAAGC
TACATATAAGGAACGTGCTGCTACTCATCCTAGTCCTGTTGCTGCCAAGCTATTTAATATCATGCACGAA
AAGCAAACAAACTTGTGTGCTTCATTGGATGTTCGTACCACCAAGGAATTACTGGAGTTAGTTGAAGCAT
TAGGTCCCAAAATTTGTTTACTAAAAACACATGTGGATATCTTGACTGATTTTTCCATGGAGGGCACAGT
TAAGCCGCTAAAGGCATTATCCGCCAAGTACAATTTTTTACTCTTCGAAGACAGAAAATTTGCTGACATT
GGTAATACAGTCAAATTGCAGTACTCTGCGGGTGTATACAGAATAGCAGAATGGGCAGACATTACGAATG
CACACGGTGTGGTGGGCCCAGGTATTGTTAGCGGTTTGAAGCAGGCGGCAGAAGAAGTAACAAAGGAACC
TAGAGGCCTTTTGATGTTAGCAGAATTGTCATGCAAGGGCTCCCTATCTACTGGAGAATATACTAAGGGT
ACTGTTGACATTGCGAAGAGCGACAAAGATTTTGTTATCGGCTTTATTGCTCAAAGAGACATGGGTGGAA
GAGATGAAGGTTACGATTGGTTGATTATGACACCCGGTGTGGGTTTAGATGACAAGGGAGACGCATTGGG
TCAACAGTATAGAACCGTGGATGATGTGGTCTCTACAGGATCTGACATTATTATTGTTGGAAGAGGACTA
TTTGCAAAGGGAAGGGATGCTAAGGTAGAGGGTGAACGTTACAGAAAAGCAGGCTGGGAAGCATATTTGA
GAAGATGCGGCCAGCAAAACTAAAAAACTGTATTATAAGTAAATGCATGTATACTAAACTCACAAATTAG
AGCTTCAATTTAATTATATCAGTTATTACCCTATGCGGTGTGAAATACCGCACAGATGCGTAAGGAGAAA
ATACCGCATCAGGAAATTGTAAGCGTTAATATTTTGTTAAAATTCGCGTTAAATTTTTGTTAAATCAGCT
CATTTTTTAACCAATAGGCCGAAATCGGCAAAATCCCTTATAAATCAAAAGAATAGACCGAGATAGGGT
[37 nt withheld, positions 1470-1506]
AAAGAACGTGGACTCCAACGTCAAAGG
[49 nt withheld, positions 1534-1582]
T
[91 nt withheld, positions 1584-1674]
G
[124 nt withheld, positions 1676-1799]
CCATTCGCCATTCAGGCTGCGCAACTGTTGGGAAGGGCGATCGGTGCGGGCCTCTTCGCTATTACGCCAG
CTGGCGAAAGGGGGATGTGCTGCAAGGCGATTAAGTTGGGTAACGCCAGGGTTTTCCCAGTCACGACGTT
GTAAAACGACGGCCAGTGAGCGCGCGTAATACGACTCACTATAGGGCGAATTGGGTACCGGGCCCCCCCT
CGAGGTCGACGGTATCGATAAGCTTCCGTTTCTCGATGCTTATCTGGTTTAGTTTACGCTGTTAAAACCA
AAACCCCAACAGATTTTCGACCCTAACGTATGTAGGGCTAAAATAGATATTGAGTAGGTTACAATTAATT
ATTGGCAATTGCACCTAGTGACACATTTACGAAAACGTAGGGCAAAAACTATTACCCGACCCAGGGCTAT
TTTGTGATTTTTTCCTTTTTTTTGTTTATGATCGCGCTTCTCGAAAAGCCAAATATCAGAAATCCCAAAC
ACGCCTTCATTTGATACGATTCGTAGCCTGCGTTTCAGAGATCTATCAACTTTGCAAGGCCAATCAGAGA
ACAAAAAAGTCTCGCAAAGTCATTTCACTTTTCTCGCTTGAAATTATTCGTTCGATTTCTGGCTGCTTGC
TTGTTTTTTGTTTTCTAAGGTACTATTCGACACCATTCCATTGGACAGCGATACTTATACCATTGTACAT
ATAGGACATAAAAACAGCAGATATTACAGCGTATAATGTCTAGATTAGATAAAAGTAAAATTATTAACGG
CGCATTAGAGCTGCTTAATGGGGTCGGAATCGAAGGTTTAACAACCCGTAAACTCGCCCAGAAGCTAGGT
GTAGAGCAGCCTACATTGTATTGGCATGTAAAAAATAAGCGGGCTTTGCTCGACGCCTTACCCATTGAGA
TGTTAGATAGGCACCATACTCACTCTTGCCCTTTAGAACCTGAAAGCTGGCAAGATTTTTTACGTAATAA
CGCTAAAAGTTATAGATGTGCTTTACTAAGTCATCGCGATGGAGCAAAAGTACATTTAGGTACACGGCCT
ACAGAAAAACAGTATGAAACTCTCGAAAATCAATTAGCCTTTTTATGCCAACAAGGTTTTTCACTAGAGA
ATGCATTATATGCACTCAGCGCTGTGGGGCACTTTACTTTAGGTTGCGTATTGGAAGAACAAGAGCATCA
AGTCGCTAAAGAAGAAAGGGAAACACCTACTACTGATAGTATGCCGCCATTATTAAAACAAGCTATCGAA
TTATTTGATCGCCAAGGTGCAGAGCCAGCCTTCTTATTCGGCCTTGAATTGATCATATGCGGATTAGAAA
AACAACTTAAATGTGAAAGTGGGTCCGCGTACAGCCGCGCGCGTACGAAAAACAATTACGGGTCTACCAT
CGAGGGCCTGCTCGATCTCCCGGACGACGACGCCCCCGAAGAGGCGGGGCTGGCGGCTCCGCGCCTGTCC
TTTCTCCCCGCGGGACACACGCGCAGACTGTCGACGGCCCCCCCGACCGATGTCAGCCTGGGGGACGAGC
TCCACTTAGACGGCGAGGACGTGGCGATGGCGCATGCCGACGCGCTAGACGATTTCGATCTGGACATGTT
GGGGGACGGGGATTCCCCGGGTCCGGGATTTACCCCCCACGACTCCGCCCCCTACGGCGCTCTGGATATG
GCCGACTTCGAGTTTGAGCAGATGTTTACCGATGCCCTTGGAATTGACGAGTACGGTGGGACTAGATAAA
TTGAATTGAATTGAAATCGATAGATCAATTTTTTTCTTTTCTCTTTCCCCATCCTTTACGCTAAAATAAT
AGTTTATTTTATTTTTTGAATATTTTTTATTTATATACGTATATATAGACTATTATTTATCTTTTAATGA
TTATTAAGATTTTTATTAAAAAAAAATTCGCTCCTCTTTTAATGCCTTTAGAATTCCTGCAGCCCGGGGG
ATCCACTAGTTCTAGAGCGGCCGCCACCGCGGTGGAGCTCCAGCTTTTGTTCCCTTTAGTGAGGGTTAAT
TGCGCGCTTGGCGTAATCATGGTCATAGCTGTTTCCTGTGTGAAATTGTTATCCGCTCACAATTCCACAC
AACATACGAGCCGGAAGCATAAAGTGTAAAGCCTGGGGTGCCTAATGAGTGAGCTAACTCACATTAATTG
CGTTGCGCTCACTGCCCGCTTTCCAGTCGGGAAACCTGTCGTGCCAGCTGCATTAATGAATCGGCCAACG
CGCGGGGAGAGGCGGTTTGCGTATTGGGCGCTCTTCCGCTTCCTCGCTCACTGACTCGCTGCGCTCGGTC
GTTCGGCTGCGGCGAGCGGTATCAGCTCACTCAAAGGCGGTAATACGGTTATCCACAGAATCAGGGGATA
ACGCAGGAAAGAACATGTGAGCAAAAGGCCAGCAAAAGGCCAGGAACCGTAAAAAGGCCGCGTTGCTGGC
GTTTTTCCATAGGCTCCGCCCCCCTGACGAGCATCACAAAAATCGACGCTCAAGTCAGAGGTGGCGAAAC
CCGACAGGACTATAAAGATACCAGGCGTTTCCCCCTGGAAGCTCCCTCGTGCGCTCTCCTGTTCCGACCC
TGCCGCTTACCGGATACCTGTCCGCCTTTCTCCCTTCGGGAAGCGTGGCGCTTTCTCATAGCTCACGCTG
TAGGTATCTCAGTTCGGTGTAGGTCGTTCGCTCCAAGCTGGGCTGTGTGCACGAACCCCCCGTTCAGCCC
GACCGCTGCGCCTTATCCGGTAACTATCGTCTTGAGTCCAACCCGGTAAGACACGACTTATCGCCACTGG
CAGCAGCCACTGGTAACAGGATTAGCAGAGCGAGGTATGTAGGCGGTGCTACAGAGTTCTTGAAGTGGTG
GCCTAACTACGGCTACACTAGAAGAACAGTATTTGGTATCTGCGCTCTGCTGAAGCCAGTTACCTTCGGA
AAAAGAGTTGGTAGCTCTTGATCCGGCAAACAAACCACCGCTGGTAGCGGTGGTTTTTTTGTTTGCAAGC
AGCAGATTACGCGCAGAAAAAAAGGATCTCAAGAAGATCCTTTGATCTTTTCTACGGGGTCTGACGCTCA
GTGGAACGAAAACTCACGTTAAGGGATTTTGGTCATGAGATTATCAAAAAGGATCTTCACCTAGATCCTT
TTAAATTAAAAATGAAGTTTTAAATCAATCTAAAGTATATATGAGTAAACTTGGTCTGACAGTTACCAAT
GCTTAATCAGTGAGGCACCTATCTCAGCGATCTGTCTATTTCGTTCATCCATAGTTGCCTGACTCCCCGT
CGTGTAGATAACTACGATACGGGAGGGCTTACCATCTGGCCCCAGTGCTGCAATGATACCGCGAGACCCA
CGCTCACCGGCTCCAGATTTATCAGCAATAAACCAGCCAGCCGGAAGGGCCGAGCGCAGAAGTGGTCCTG
CAACTTTATCCGCCTCCATCCAGTCTATTAATTGTTGCCGGGAAGCTAGAGTAAGTAGTTCGCCAGTTAA
TAGTTTGCGCAACGTTGTTGCCATTGCTACAGGCATCGTGGTGTCACGCTCGTCGTTTGGTATGGCTTCA
TTCAGCTCCGGTTCCCAACGATCAAGGCGAGTTACATGATCCCCCATGTTGTGCAAAAAAGCGGTTAGCT
CCTTCGGTCCTCCGATCGTTGTCAGAAGTAAGTTGGCCGCAGTGTTATCACTCATGGTTATGGCAGCACT
GCATAATTCTCTTACTGTCATGCCATCCGTAAGATGCTTTTCTGTGACTGGTGAGTACTCAACCAAGTCA
TTCTGAGAATAGTGTATGCGGCGACCGAGTTGCTCTTGCCCGGCGTCAATACGGGATAATACCGCGCCAC
ATAGCAGAACTTTAAAAGTGCTCATCATTGGAAAACGTTCTTCGGGGCGAAAACTCTCAAGGATCTTACC
GCTGTTGAGATCCAGTTCGATGTAACCCACTCGTGCACCCAACTGATCTTCAGCATCTTTTACTTTCACC
AGCGTTTCTGGGTGAGCAAAAACAGGAAGGCAAAATGCCGCAAAAAAGGGAATAAGGGCGACACGGAAAT
GTTGAATACTCATACTCTTCCTTTTTCAATATTATTGAAGCATTTATCAGGGTTATTGTCTCATGAGCGG
ATACATATTTGAATGTATTTAGAAAAATAAACAAATAGGGGTTCCGCGCACATTTCCCCGAAAAGTGCCA
CCTGAACGAAGCATCTGTGCTTCATTTTGTAGAACAAAAATGCAACGCGAGAGCGCTAATTTTTCAAACA
AAGAATCTGAGCTGCATTTTTACAGAACAGAAATGCAACGCGAAAGCGCTATTTTACCAACGAAGAATCT
GTGCTTCATTTTTGTAAAACAAAAATGCAACGCGAGAGCGCTAATTTTTCAAACAAAGAATCTGAGCTGC
ATTTTTACAGAACAGAAATGCAACGCGAGAGCGCTATTTTACCAACAAAGAATCTATACTTCTTTTTTGT
TCTACAAAAATGCATCCCGAGAGCGCTATTTTTCTAACAAAGCATCTTAGATTACTTTTTTTCTCCTTTG
TGCGCTCTATAATGCAGTCTCTTGATAACTTTTTGCACTGTAGGTCCGTTAAGGTTAGAAGAAGGCTACT
TTGGTGTCTATTTTCTCTTCCATAAAAAAAGCCTGACTCCACTTCCCGCGTTTACTGATTACTAGCGAAG
CTGCGGGTGCATTTTTTCAAGATAAAGGCATCCCCGATTATATTCTATACCGATGTGGATTGCGCATACT
TTGTGAACAGAAAGTGATAGCGTTGATGATTCTTCATTGGTCAGAAAATTATGAACGGTTTCTTCTATTT
TGTCTCTATATACTACGTATAGGAAATGTTTACATTTTCGTATTGTTTTCGATTCACTCTATGAATAGTT
CTTACTACAATTTTTTTGTCTAAAGAGTAATACTAGAGATAAACATAAAAAATGTAGAGGTCGAGTTTAG
ATGCAAGTTCAAGGAGCGAAAGGTGGATGGGTAGGTTATATAGGGATATAGCACAGAGATATATAGCAAA
GAGATACTTTTGAGCAATGTTTGTGGAAGCGGTATTCGCAATATTTTAGTAGCTCGTTACAGTCCGGTGC
GTTTTTGGTTTTTTGAAAGTGCGTCTTCAGAGCGCTTTTGGTTTTCAAAAGCGCTCTGAAGTTCCTATAC
TTTCTAGAGAATAGGAACTTCGGAATAGGAACTTCAAAGCGTTTCCGAAAACGAGCGCTTCCGAAAATGC
AACGCGAGCTGCGCACATACAGCTCACTGTTCACGTCGCACCTATATCTGCGTGTTGCCTGTATATATAT
ATACATGAGAAGAACGGCATAGTGCGTGTTTATGCTTAAATGCGTACTTATATGCGTCTATTTATGTAGG
ATGAAAGGTAGTCTAGTACCTCCTGTGATATTATCCCATTCCATGCGGGGTATCGTATGCTTCCTTCAGC
ACTACCCTTTAGCTGTTCTATATGCTGCCACTCCTCAATTGGATTAGTCTCATCCTTCAATGCTATCATT
TCCTTTGATATTGGATCATACTAAGAAACCATTATTATCATGACATTAACCTATAAAAATAGGCGTATCA
CGAGGCCCTTTCGTC
Features (pLannotate 1.2.2; 22 found; start..end, strand, type, name):
    137..186     +  misc_feature   bom (fragment): basis of mobility region from pBR322
    194..409     +  promoter       URA3 promoter: S. cerevisiae URA3
    410..1213    +  CDS            URA3: orotidine-5'-phosphate decarboxylase, required for uracil biosynthesis; S. cerevisiae URA3; yeast auxotrophic marker, counterselectable with 5-fluoroorotic acid (5-FOA)
   1292..1343    +  misc_feature   bom (fragment): basis of mobility region from pBR322
   1371..1799    -  rep_origin     f1 ori (sequence partly withheld): f1 bacteriophage origin of replication; arrow indicates direction of (+) strand synthesis
   1803..1958    -  CDS            lacZα (fragment): LacZα fragment of β-galactosidase; lacZ fragment
   1966..1984    +  promoter       T7 promoter: promoter for bacteriophage T7 RNA polymerase
   1993..2034    -  misc_feature   MCS (fragment): pBluescript multiple cloning site
   2535..3154    +  CDS            TetR (fragment): tetracycline repressor TetR; tetR from transposon Tn10; TetR binds to the tetracycline operator tetO to inhibit transcription. This inhibition can be relieved by adding tetracycline or doxycycline.
   3306..3539    +  CDS            VP16 AD: transcriptional activation domain of herpes simplex virus protein VP16 (Triezenberg et al., 1988; Cousens et al., 1989); UL48
   3549..3739    +  terminator     PGK1 terminator (fragment): S. cerevisae PGK1; transcription terminator for 3-phosphoglycerate kinase gene
   3740..3799    -  misc_feature   MCS (fragment): pBluescript multiple cloning site
   3812..3830    -  promoter       T3 promoter: promoter for bacteriophage T3 RNA polymerase
   3875..3891    -  protein_bind   lac operator: The lac repressor binds to the lac operator to inhibit transcription in E. coli. This inhibition can be relieved by adding lactose or isopropyl-β-D-thiogalactopyranoside (IPTG). lac repressor encoded by lacI
   3899..3929    -  promoter       lac promoter: promoter for the E. coli lac operon
   3944..3965    -  protein_bind   CAP binding site: CAP binding activates transcription in the presence of cAMP. E. coli catabolite activator protein
   3978..4070    -  CDS            lacI (fragment): lac repressor; lacI; The lac repressor binds to the lac operator to inhibit transcription in E. coli. This inhibition can be relieved by adding lactose or isopropyl-β-D-thiogalactopyranoside (IPTG).
   4253..4841    -  rep_origin     ori: high-copy-number ColE1/pMB1/pBR322/pUC origin of replication
   5012..5872    -  CDS            AmpR: β-lactamase; bla; confers resistance to ampicillin, carbenicillin, and related antibiotics
   5873..5977    -  promoter       AmpR promoter: bla
   6004..7346    -  rep_origin     2μ ori: yeast 2μ plasmid origin of replication
   7414..35      +  CDS            rop (fragment) (across the origin): Rop protein, which maintains plasmids at low copy number; rop
