[The description below was written by a language model from this plasmid's Addgene catalogue record and pLannotate feature annotations shown in this document.]
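Description:
p2B-56 is a yeast–E. coli shuttle plasmid built on the episomal pRS426 backbone. It replicates in Saccharomyces cerevisiae from the 2μ origin, which typically gives multicopy maintenance, and is selected through the URA3 auxotrophic marker, which can also be counterselected with 5-fluoroorotic acid. In bacteria it is propagated from a high-copy ColE1/pUC-type origin under ampicillin selection (AmpR, β-lactamase). The backbone also retains an f1 phage origin and the pBluescript-derived lacZα/multiple cloning site region, with flanking T7 and T3 promoters on either side of the insert. The catalogue lists a total size of 7,425 bp, while the sequenced record behind the feature table is 7,414 nt.

The roughly 1.7 kb insert, assembled by Gibson cloning into the polylinker, expresses an optimized reverse tetracycline transactivator, rtTA-M2-SE-G72P. In the feature table it appears as a Tn10 TetR-derived DNA-binding portion followed by the herpes simplex VP16 activation domain and a PGK1 terminator fragment. The yeast MYO2 promoter named in the record is not annotated, but it presumably occupies the unannotated stretch between the cloning site remnant and the TetR coding region. The recorded substitutions are V9I, F67S, G72P, F86Y and R171K. According to the depositor, these changes give a reverse transactivator with reduced leaky target gene activation when no inducer is present. rtTA proteins bind tetO operator sequences and activate transcription only when doxycycline or a related tetracycline is supplied. This plasmid therefore provides the regulator half of a Tet-On system in budding yeast and is used alongside a separate tetO-controlled gene of interest where tight, inducible expression with minimal background is needed.
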