Addgene plasmid #177925: p2B-56
Purpose: Expresses optimized unleaky reverse tetracycline transactivator (rtTA-M2-SE-G72P) under control of yeast MYO2 promoter
Depositing lab: Vadim Gladyshev. Depositing organization: Brigham and Women's Hospital. Publication: Improved reverse tetracycline transactivator plasmids. Barre B, Gladyshev V. (unpublished) PubMed 27323850.
Backbone
  Vector backbone: pRS426
  Backbone size w/o insert (bp): 5726
  Total vector size (bp): 7425
  Vector type: Bacterial Expression, Yeast Expression
  Selectable markers: URA3
Growth in bacteria
  Bacterial resistance: Ampicillin, 100 μg/mL
  Growth temperature: 37°C
  Growth strain: DH5alpha
  Copy number: Unknown
Gene/Insert
  Gene/Insert name: Optimized unleaky reverse tetracycline transactivator (rtTA-M2-SE-G72P) under control of yeast MYO2 promoter (alt name: pMYO2_rtTA-M2-SE-G72P)
  Species: S. cerevisiae (budding yeast); Bacteria
  Insert size (bp): 1705
  Mutation: V9I; F67S; G72P, F86Y; R171K
  Promoter: MYO2
  Cloning method: Gibson Cloning
  Sequencing primers: 5′ CGTAATACGACTCACTATAG; 3′ CAATTAACCCTCACTAAAGG
Resource information
  A portion of this plasmid was derived from a plasmid made by: Mads Kaern (University of Ottawa) kindly provided DNA sequences to design the inserts, as described in Roney et al. 2016 Sci Rep.
Terms and licenses: Academic/Nonprofit Terms; Industry Terms: Not Available to Industry
Depositor comments: Please refer to Roney et al. 2016 Sci Rep. "Improvement of the reverse tetracycline transactivator by single amino acid substitutions that reduce leaky target gene expression to undetectable levels" (doi: 10.1038/srep27697) for more information.
How to cite: p2B-56 was a gift from Vadim Gladyshev (Addgene plasmid # 177925 ; http://n2t.net/addgene:177925 ; RRID:Addgene_177925)
